Addgene plasmid #53045: pHL1947
Purpose: PconNoHindM12:glgC::gfp, PconNoHind:RBS(st3):tetR, PconNoHindM8:RBS(st3):csrA
Depositing lab: Han Lim. Depositing organization: University of California, Berkeley.
Backbone
  Vector backbone: unknown
  Backbone manufacturer: Lim lab
  Vector type: Bacterial Expression, Synthetic Biology
Growth in bacteria
  Bacterial resistance: Ampicillin, 100 μg/mL
  Growth temperature: 37°C
  Growth strain: DH5alpha
  Copy number: Unknown
Gene/Insert 1
  Gene/Insert name: GFP
  Species: E.coli
  Promoter: pConNoHindM12
  Tag / fusion protein: glgC leader (N terminal on insert)
  Cloning method: Unknown
  Sequencing primers: 5′ unknown; 3′ GFP-R
Gene/Insert 2
  Gene/Insert name: tetR
  Promoter: pConNoHind
  Tag / fusion protein: RBS(st3) (N terminal on insert)
  Cloning method: Unknown
  Sequencing primers: 5′ unknown
Gene/Insert 3
  Gene/Insert name: csrA
  Species: E. coli
  Promoter: pConNoHindM8
  Tag / fusion protein: RBS(st3) (N terminal on insert)
  Cloning method: Unknown
  Sequencing primers: 5′ unknown
Terms and licenses: Academic/Nonprofit Terms; Industry Terms: Not Available to Industry
How to cite: pHL1947 was a gift from Han Lim (Addgene plasmid # 53045 ; http://n2t.net/addgene:53045 ; RRID:Addgene_53045)
