[The description below was written by a language model from this plasmid's Addgene catalogue record.]
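Description:
pHL1947 is a bacterial expression and synthetic biology plasmid carrying three separate expression cassettes for use in E. coli. It is selected with ampicillin. The backbone is listed as unknown (of in-house origin), and the record gives neither the origin of replication nor the copy number. No feature table is available, so the order and orientation of the cassettes cannot be stated.

The first cassette places a glgC leader fused to the N-terminal end of GFP (glgC::gfp) under the promoter PconNoHindM12. The second expresses tetR from PconNoHind, and the third expresses E. coli csrA from PconNoHindM8. Both of these use a ribosome binding site designated RBS(st3). The promoter names suggest a related family, with M8 and M12 apparently being variants of the parent PconNoHind, but the record does not define them or give their relative strengths.

CsrA is the E. coli carbon storage regulator, an RNA-binding protein that acts post-transcriptionally. The glgC transcript leader is one of its well-known targets, where CsrA binding represses translation. A glgC leader–GFP fusion therefore serves as a fluorescent reporter of CsrA activity, and co-expressing csrA from the same plasmid supplies the regulator alongside its target. TetR is the tetracycline repressor, which would allow control of a TetR-regulated promoter located elsewhere, such as on another plasmid or the chromosome. The record does not identify any such target. The construct therefore appears suited to quantitative studies of CsrA-mediated post-transcriptional regulation in engineered circuits, although the record does not state a specific experimental use beyond the cassette composition.
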