>Addgene plasmid #53045 | pHL1947 | addgene partial sequence | sequence record 83840 | GFP-R 5'-CCATCTAATTCAACAAGAATTGGGACAAC-3'
TTTACGCATGCTAACCATGACTAACTCCTTTTTTATCATCTCTGGAACACACACAATCCGTGTGCAGGTC
CCTGCCAGAGTCGACCTGTGTGGAATCCACCATAACCGCCAAGCATAAAAATGTAAACAACGACGGTGCT
CGAGACGTCAGGTGGCACTTTTCGGGGAAATGTGCGCGGAACCCCTATTTGTTTATTTTTCTAAATACAT
TCAAATATGTATCCGCTCATGAGACAATAACCCTGATAAATGCTTCAATAATATTGAAAAAGGAAGAGTA
TGAGTATTCAACATTTCCGTGTCGCCCTTATTCCCTTTTTTGCGGCATTTTGCCTTCCTGTTTTTGCTCA
CCCAGAAACGCTGGTGAAAGTAAAAGATGCTGAAGATCAGTTGGGTGCACGAGTGGGTTACATCGAACTG
GATCTCAACAGCGGTAAGATCCTTGAGAGTTTTCGCCCCGAAGAACGTTTTCCAATGATGAGCACTTTTA
AAGTTCTGCTATGTGGCGCGGTATTATCCCGTATTGACGCCGGGCAAGAGCAACTCGGTCGCCGCATACA
CTATTCTCAGAATGACTTGGTTGAGTACTCACCAGTCACAGAAAAGCATCTTACGGATGGCATGACAGTA
AGAGAATTATGCAGTGCTGCCATAACCATGAGTGATAACACTGCGGCCAACTTACTTCTGACAACGATCG
GAGGACCGAAGGAGCTAACCGCTTTTTTGCACAACATGGGGGATCATGTAACTCGCCTTGATCGTTGGGA
ACCGGAGCTGAATGAAGCCATACCAAACGACGAGCGTGACACCACGATGCCTGTAGCAATGGCAACAACG
TTGCGCAAACTATTAACTGGCGAACTACTTACTCTAG
