>Addgene plasmid #53045 | pHL1947 | addgene partial sequence | sequence record 83972 | GFP-F 5'-GGTCCTTCTTGAGTTTGTAAC-3'
GAGCTCTACAATAAAAGCTAGCTTGGCTGTTTTGGCGGATGAGAGAAGATTTTCAGCCTGATACAGATTA
AATCAGAACGCAGAAGCGGTCTGATAAAACAGAATTTGCCTGGCGGCAGTAGCGCGGTGGTCCCACCTGA
CCCCATGCCGAACTCAGAAGTGAAACGCCGTAGCGCCGATGGTAGTGTGGGGTCTCCCCATGCGAGAGTA
GGGAACTGCCAGGCATCAAATAAAACGAAAGGCTCAGTCGAAAGACTGGGCCTTTCGTTTTATCTGTTGT
TTGTCGGTGAACGCTCTCCTGAGTAGGACAAATCCGCCGGGAGCGGATTTGAACGTTGCGAAGCAACGGC
CCGGAGGGTGGCGGGCAGGACGCCCGCCATAAACTGCCAGGCATCAAATTAAGCAGAAGGCCATCCTGAC
GGATGGCCTTTTTGCGTTTCTACAAACTCTTTTGTTTATTTTTCTAAATACATTCAAATATGTATCCGCT
CAGGATCCTCGAGCACCGTCGTTGTTGACATTTTTATGCTTGGCGGTTATAATGGATTCCACACACCCGG
GTAAGGAGGAAAATGTCTAGATTAGATAAAAGTAAAGTGATTAACAGCGCATTAGAGCTGCTTAATGAGG
TCGGAATCGAAGGTTTAACAACCCGTAAACTC
