>Addgene plasmid #53045 | pHL1947 | addgene partial sequence | sequence record 83976 | csrA-rev 5'-agtaactggactgctgggat-3'
CTTCCTTCGGGGCATTTACNCCNATACGTANCTGGTTGCCCTTTACCCCTAAAANTGTCACGGGGACCTC
ATCCCCNAGTCATGAGGGTCTCACCAACTCGACGAGTCNNAATCANCANTTTCCTCCTTAGCGGCCGCGA
ATCCACCANAACNGCCAAGCNTAAAAATGTAAACAACGACGGTGCTCGAGAATTNACTGCTCACAAGAAA
AAAGGCACGTCATCTGACGNGCCTTTTTTATTTGTACTNACCCTGNACGATTAAAGCTTANNACCCACTT
TCACATTTAAGTTGTNTTTCNNNTCNNCATATGATCAATTCNNGGCCGAANNAGAAGGCTGGCTCTGCAC
CTTGGTGATCAAATAATTCGATAGCTTGTCGTAATAATGGCGGCATACTATCAGTAGTAGGTGTTTCCCT
TTCTTCTTTAGCGACTTGATGCTCTTGATCTTCCAATACGCAACCTAAAGTAAAATGCCCCACAGCGCTG
AGTGCATATAATGCATTCTCTAGTGAAAAACCTTGTTGGCATAAAAAGGCTAATTGATTTTCGAGAGTTT
CATACTGTTTTTCTGTAGGCCGTGTACCTAAATGTACTTTTGCTCCATCGCGATGACTTAGTAAAGCACA
TCTAAAACTTTTAGCGTTATTACGTAAAAAATCTTGCCAGCTTTCCCCTTCTAAAGGGCAAAAGTGAGTA
TGGTGCCTATCTAACATCTCAATGGCTAAGGCGTCGAGCAAAGCCCGCTTATTTTTTACATGCCAATACA
ATGTAGGCTGCTCTACACCTAGCTTCTGGGCGAGTTTACGGGTTGTTAAACCTTCGATTCCGACCTCATT
AAGCAGCTCTAATGCGCTGTTAATCACTTTACTTTTATCTAATCTAGACATTTTCCTCCTTACCCGGGGT
GTGTGGAATCCATTATAACCGCCAA
